Addgene plasmid #136467: pCS2+HyPer7-NES
Purpose: Mammalian expression of cytoplasm targeted ultrasensitive hydrogen peroxide indicator HyPer7 for optical imaging
Depositing lab: Vsevolod Belousov. Publication: Ultrasensitive Genetically Encoded Indicator for Hydrogen Peroxide Identifies Roles for the Oxidant in Cell Migration and Mitochondrial Function. Pak VV, Ezerina D, Lyublinskaya OG, Pedre B, Tyurin-Kuzmin PA, Mishina NM, Thauvin M, Young D, Wahni K, Martinez Gache SA, Demidovich AD, Ermakova YG, Maslova YD, Shokhina AG, Eroglu E, Bilan DS, Bogeski I, Michel T, Vriz S, Messens J, Belousov VV. Cell Metab. 2020 Mar 3;31(3):642-653.e6. doi: 10.1016/j.cmet.2020.02.003. PubMed 32130885.
Backbone
  Vector backbone: pCS2+
  Total vector size (bp): 5564
  Vector type: Mammalian Expression
Growth in bacteria
  Bacterial resistance: Ampicillin, 100 μg/mL
  Growth temperature: 37°C
  Growth strain: DH5alpha
  Copy number: High Copy
Gene/Insert
  Gene/Insert name: HyPer7
  Insert size (bp): 1437
  Promoter: CMV, SP6
  Tag / fusion protein: Nuclear export signal from the HIV Rev protein (C terminal on insert)
  Cloning method: Restriction Enzyme; 5′ cloning site EcoRI (not destroyed); 3′ cloning site XhoI (not destroyed)
  Sequencing primers: 5′ ATTTAGGTGACACTATAGA; 3′ GTCATAGCTGTTTCCTG
Terms and licenses: Academic/Nonprofit Terms; Industry Terms: Not Available to Industry
How to cite: pCS2+HyPer7-NES was a gift from Vsevolod Belousov (Addgene plasmid # 136467 ; http://n2t.net/addgene:136467 ; RRID:Addgene_136467)
