[The description below was written by a language model from this plasmid's Addgene catalogue record and pLannotate feature annotations shown in this document.]
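Description:
pCS2+HyPer7-NES is a mammalian expression plasmid of about 5.6 kb built on the pCS2+ backbone. It encodes HyPer7, an ultrasensitive genetically encoded fluorescent indicator for hydrogen peroxide, directed to the cytoplasm. It is propagated in E. coli as a high-copy plasmid through a ColE1/pUC-type origin and selected with ampicillin via the β-lactamase gene and its own promoter. An f1 phage origin is also present, along with remnants of the lac region (lac promoter and operator, CAP site, lacI and lacZα fragments) that have no role in the payload.

The 1,437 bp HyPer7 insert sits between EcoRI and XhoI sites, downstream of the simian cytomegalovirus IE94 enhancer/promoter, which drives strong constitutive transcription in mammalian cells, and upstream of an SV40 polyadenylation signal. An SP6 promoter lies between the CMV promoter and the coding region, so capped mRNA can in principle be made by in vitro transcription, a standard feature of pCS2+. T7 (fragment) and T3 promoters lie on the opposite strand beyond the insert. The automated annotation labels only a GFP-derived segment (called cEGFP) within the insert, so the remaining sensor sequence and the export signal are not annotated separately. According to the catalogue entry, a nuclear export signal from the HIV Rev protein is fused to the C terminus, keeping the probe out of the nucleus. Two full sequence records are available, differing by 3 nt in length and in their start point, with the same features in the same order. The construct is intended for optical imaging of cytoplasmic hydrogen peroxide dynamics in living mammalian cells.
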