Features (pLannotate 1.2.2; 15 found; start..end, strand, type, name):
     35..53      +  promoter       SP6 promoter: promoter for bacteriophage SP6 RNA polymerase
    511..1236    +  CDS            cEGFP: cEGFP is a basic (constitutively fluorescent) green fluorescent protein published in 2008, derived from Aequorea victoria.
   1594..1611    -  promoter       T7 promoter (fragment): promoter for bacteriophage T7 RNA polymerase
   1616..1750    -  polyA_signal   SV40 poly(A) signal: SV40 polyadenylation signal
   1863..1881    -  promoter       T3 promoter: promoter for bacteriophage T3 RNA polymerase
   1926..1942    -  protein_bind   lac operator: The lac repressor binds to the lac operator to inhibit transcription in E. coli. This inhibition can be relieved by adding lactose or isopropyl-β-D-thiogalactopyranoside (IPTG). lac repressor encoded by lacI
   1950..1980    -  promoter       lac promoter: promoter for the E. coli lac operon
   1995..2016    -  protein_bind   CAP binding site: CAP binding activates transcription in the presence of cAMP. E. coli catabolite activator protein
   2029..2121    -  CDS            lacI (fragment): lac repressor; lacI; The lac repressor binds to the lac operator to inhibit transcription in E. coli. This inhibition can be relieved by adding lactose or isopropyl-β-D-thiogalactopyranoside (IPTG).
   2304..2892    -  rep_origin     ori: high-copy-number ColE1/pMB1/pBR322/pUC origin of replication
   3063..3923    -  CDS            AmpR: β-lactamase; bla; confers resistance to ampicillin, carbenicillin, and related antibiotics
   3924..4028    -  promoter       AmpR promoter: bla
   4081..4509    -  rep_origin     f1 ori (sequence partly withheld): f1 bacteriophage origin of replication; arrow indicates direction of (+) strand synthesis
   4514..4580    -  CDS            lacZα (fragment): LacZα fragment of β-galactosidase; lacZ fragment
   4583..5567    +  promoter       CMV IE94 promoter: enhancer/promoter region of simian cytomegalovirus major immediate early transcription unit IE94
>Addgene plasmid #136467 | pCS2+HyPer7-NES | depositor full sequence | sequence record 265174 | pCS2+HyPer7-NES sequence 5567 bps
CGCCATTCTGCCTGGGGACGTCGGAGCAAGCTTGATTTAGGTGACACTATAGAATACAAGCTACTTGTTC
TTTTTGCAGGATCCCATCGATTCGAATTCGCCACCATGCACCTGGCTAATGAGGAGCAAAACGAATTGGA
AGGTGCTTTTAAGCTGGGCTTGATCTTTACCGTCGCCCCGTACTTGCTGCCTAAGTTGATCGTCAGCCTG
CGCCGCACCGCCCCGAAGATGCCTTTGATGTTGGAGGAGAATTACACCCACACCCTTACCGAGTCACTGA
AACGCGGCGACGTTGACGCCATCATTGTGGCAGAGCCGTTTCAAGAGCCGGGTATTGTGACTGAACCTTT
GTATGACGAGCCGTTTTTCGTTATCGTTCCGAAGGGCCATAGCTTCGAGGAGTTGGATGCCGTTAGCCCT
CGCATGTTGGGCGAAGAACAAGTTCTGCTTCTGACCGAGGGCAACTGTATGCGTGACCAGGTGCTTAGCT
CCGCCGGCTTCAACAGCAACAACGTCTATATCATGGCCGACAAGCAGAAGAACGGCATCAAGGCCAACTT
CAAGATCCGCCACAACGTCGAGGACGGCAGCGTGCAGCTCGCCGACCACTACCAGCAGAACACCCCCATC
GGCGACGGCCCCGTGCTGCTGCCCGACAACCACTACCTGAGCTTCCAGTCCGTCCTGAGCAAAGACCCCA
ACGAGAAGCGCGATCACATGGTCCTGCTGGAGTTCGTGACCGCCGCCGGGATCACTCTCGGCATGGACGA
GCTGTACAACGTGGATGGCGGTAGCGGTGGCACCGGCAGCAAGGGCGAGGAGCTGTTCACCGGGGTGGTG
CCCATCCTGGTCGAGCTGGACGGCGACGTAAACGGCCACAAGTTCAGCGTGTCCGGCGAGGGCGAGGGCG
ATGCCACCTACGGCAAGCTGACCCTGAAGCTGATCTGCACCACCGGCAAGCTGCCCGTGCCCTGGCCCAC
CCTCGTGACCACCCTCAGCTACGGCCTGAAGTGCTTCGCCCGCTACCCCGACCACATGAAGCAGCACGAC
TTCTTCAAGTCCGCCATGCCCGAAGGCTACGTCCAGGAGCGCACCATCTTCTTCAAGGACGACGGCAACT
ACAAGACCCGCGCCGAGGTGAAGTTCGAGGGCGACACCCTGGTGAACCGCATCGAGCTGAAGGGCATCGG
CTTCAAGGAGGACGGCAACATCCTGGGGCACAAGCTGGAGTACAACGGCCCCAGTTGCAGCGAGCTTGCC
GCCAAACAGCGCATTCAGGGTCTCACCAACACCCTTCAAGGCTCAAGCATCAATACCATCCGCCACATGG
TTGCCAGTGGCTTGGCAATCAGCGTCTTGCCTGCCACTGCCCTTACCGAAAACGACCACATGCTGTTTAG
CATTATCCCGTTTGAAGGCACCCCGCCTAGCCGCCGCGTTGTCCTGGCCTATCGCCGCAACTTTGTCCGC
CCTAAGGCCCTTTCAGCCATGAAAGCCGCAATTATGCAAAGCCAACTGCATGGTGTTAGCTTCATCTGCG
ATACCGGTCTGCCCCCCCTGGAGCGGCTGACCCTGTAACTCGAGCCTCTAGAACTATAGTGAGTCGTATT
ACGTAGATCCAGACATGATAAGATACATTGATGAGTTTGGACAAACCACAACTAGAATGCAGTGAAAAAA
ATGCTTTATTTGTGAAATTTGTGATGCTATTGCTTTATTTGTAACCATTATAAGCTGCAATAAACAAGTT
AACAACAACAATTGCATTCATTTTATGTTTCAGGTTCAGGGGGAGGTGTGGGAGGTTTTTTAATTCGCGG
CCGCGGCGCCAATGCATTGGGCCCGGTACCCAGCTTTTGTTCCCTTTAGTGAGGGTTAATTGCGCGCTTG
GCGTAATCATGGTCATAGCTGTTTCCTGTGTGAAATTGTTATCCGCTCACAATTCCACACAACATACGAG
CCGGAAGCATAAAGTGTAAAGCCTGGGGTGCCTAATGAGTGAGCTAACTCACATTAATTGCGTTGCGCTC
ACTGCCCGCTTTCCAGTCGGGAAACCTGTCGTGCCAGCTGCATTAATGAATCGGCCAACGCGCGGGGAGA
GGCGGTTTGCGTATTGGGCGCTCTTCCGCTTCCTCGCTCACTGACTCGCTGCGCTCGGTCGTTCGGCTGC
GGCGAGCGGTATCAGCTCACTCAAAGGCGGTAATACGGTTATCCACAGAATCAGGGGATAACGCAGGAAA
GAACATGTGAGCAAAAGGCCAGCAAAAGGCCAGGAACCGTAAAAAGGCCGCGTTGCTGGCGTTTTTCCAT
AGGCTCCGCCCCCCTGACGAGCATCACAAAAATCGACGCTCAAGTCAGAGGTGGCGAAACCCGACAGGAC
TATAAAGATACCAGGCGTTTCCCCCTGGAAGCTCCCTCGTGCGCTCTCCTGTTCCGACCCTGCCGCTTAC
CGGATACCTGTCCGCCTTTCTCCCTTCGGGAAGCGTGGCGCTTTCTCATAGCTCACGCTGTAGGTATCTC
AGTTCGGTGTAGGTCGTTCGCTCCAAGCTGGGCTGTGTGCACGAACCCCCCGTTCAGCCCGACCGCTGCG
CCTTATCCGGTAACTATCGTCTTGAGTCCAACCCGGTAAGACACGACTTATCGCCACTGGCAGCAGCCAC
TGGTAACAGGATTAGCAGAGCGAGGTATGTAGGCGGTGCTACAGAGTTCTTGAAGTGGTGGCCTAACTAC
GGCTACACTAGAAGGACAGTATTTGGTATCTGCGCTCTGCTGAAGCCAGTTACCTTCGGAAAAAGAGTTG
GTAGCTCTTGATCCGGCAAACAAACCACCGCTGGTAGCGGTGGTTTTTTTGTTTGCAAGCAGCAGATTAC
GCGCAGAAAAAAAGGATCTCAAGAAGATCCTTTGATCTTTTCTACGGGGTCTGACGCTCAGTGGAACGAA
AACTCACGTTAAGGGATTTTGGTCATGAGATTATCAAAAAGGATCTTCACCTAGATCCTTTTAAATTAAA
AATGAAGTTTTAAATCAATCTAAAGTATATATGAGTAAACTTGGTCTGACAGTTACCAATGCTTAATCAG
TGAGGCACCTATCTCAGCGATCTGTCTATTTCGTTCATCCATAGTTGCCTGACTCCCCGTCGTGTAGATA
ACTACGATACGGGAGGGCTTACCATCTGGCCCCAGTGCTGCAATGATACCGCGAGACCCACGCTCACCGG
CTCCAGATTTATCAGCAATAAACCAGCCAGCCGGAAGGGCCGAGCGCAGAAGTGGTCCTGCAACTTTATC
CGCCTCCATCCAGTCTATTAATTGTTGCCGGGAAGCTAGAGTAAGTAGTTCGCCAGTTAATAGTTTGCGC
AACGTTGTTGCCATTGCTACAGGCATCGTGGTGTCACGCTCGTCGTTTGGTATGGCTTCATTCAGCTCCG
GTTCCCAACGATCAAGGCGAGTTACATGATCCCCCATGTTGTGCAAAAAAGCGGTTAGCTCCTTCGGTCC
TCCGATCGTTGTCAGAAGTAAGTTGGCCGCAGTGTTATCACTCATGGTTATGGCAGCACTGCATAATTCT
CTTACTGTCATGCCATCCGTAAGATGCTTTTCTGTGACTGGTGAGTACTCAACCAAGTCATTCTGAGAAT
AGTGTATGCGGCGACCGAGTTGCTCTTGCCCGGCGTCAATACGGGATAATACCGCGCCACATAGCAGAAC
TTTAAAAGTGCTCATCATTGGAAAACGTTCTTCGGGGCGAAAACTCTCAAGGATCTTACCGCTGTTGAGA
TCCAGTTCGATGTAACCCACTCGTGCACCCAACTGATCTTCAGCATCTTTTACTTTCACCAGCGTTTCTG
GGTGAGCAAAAACAGGAAGGCAAAATGCCGCAAAAAAGGGAATAAGGGCGACACGGAAATGTTGAATACT
CATACTCTTCCTTTTTCAATATTATTGAAGCATTTATCAGGGTTATTGTCTCATGAGCGGATACATATTT
GAATGTATTTAGAAAAATAAACAAATAGGGGTTCCGCGCACATTTCCCCGAAAAGTGCCACCTAAATTGT
AAGCGTTAATATTTTGTTAAAATTCGCGTTAAATTTTTGTTAAATCAGCTCATTTTTTAACCAATAGGCC
GAAATCGGCAAAATCCCTTATAAATCAAAAGAATAGACCGAGATAGGGT
[37 nt withheld, positions 4180-4216]
AAAGAACGTGGACTCCAACGTCAAAGG
[49 nt withheld, positions 4244-4292]
T
[91 nt withheld, positions 4294-4384]
G
[124 nt withheld, positions 4386-4509]
CCCATTCGCCATTCAGGCTGCGCAACTGTTGGGAAGGGCGATCGGTGCGGGCCTCTTCGCTATTACGCCA
GTCGACCATAGCCAATTCAATATGGCGTATATGGACTCATGCCAATTCAATATGGTGGATCTGGACCTGT
GCCAATTCAATATGGCGTATATGGACTCGTGCCAATTCAATATGGTGGATCTGGACCCCAGCCAATTCAA
TATGGCGGACTTGGCACCATGCCAATTCAATATGGCGGACTTGGCACTGTGCCAACTGGGGAGGGGTCTA
CTTGGCACGGTGCCAAGTTTGAGGAGGGGTCTTGGCCCTGTGCCAAGTCCGCCATATTGAATTGGCATGG
TGCCAATAATGGCGGCCATATTGGCTATATGCCAGGATCAATATATAGGCAATATCCAATATGGCCCTAT
GCCAATATGGCTATTGGCCAGGTTCAATACTATGTATTGGCCCTATGCCATATAGTATTCCATATATGGG
TTTTCCTATTGACGTAGATAGCCCCTCCCAATGGGCGGTCCCATATACCATATATGGGGCTTCCTAATAC
CGCCCATAGCCACTCCCCCATTGACGTCAATGGTCTCTATATATGGTCTTTCCTATTGACGTCATATGGG
CGGTCCTATTGACGTATATGGCGCCTCCCCCATTGACGTCAATTACGGTAAATGGCCCGCCTGGCTCAAT
GCCCATTGACGTCAATAGGACCACCCACCATTGACGTCAATGGGATGGCTCATTGCCCATTCATATCCGT
TCTCACGCCCCCTATTGACGTCAATGACGGTAAATGGCCCACTTGGCAGTACATCAATATCTATTAATAG
TAACTTGGCAAGTACATTACTATTGGAAGGACGCCAGGGTACATTGGCAGTACTCCCATTGACGTCAATG
GCGGTAAATGGCCCGCGATGGCTGCCAAGTACATCCCCATTGACGTCAATGGGGAGGGGCAATGACGCAA
ATGGGCGTTCCATTGACGTAAATGGGCGGTAGGCGTGCCTAATGGGAGGTCTATATAAGCAATGCTCGTT
TAGGGAAC
