Features (pLannotate 1.2.2; 15 found; start..end, strand, type, name):
      1..978     +  promoter       CMV IE94 promoter: enhancer/promoter region of simian cytomegalovirus major immediate early transcription unit IE94
   1013..1031    +  promoter       SP6 promoter: promoter for bacteriophage SP6 RNA polymerase
   1489..2214    +  CDS            cEGFP: cEGFP is a basic (constitutively fluorescent) green fluorescent protein published in 2008, derived from Aequorea victoria.
   2572..2589    -  promoter       T7 promoter (fragment): promoter for bacteriophage T7 RNA polymerase
   2594..2728    -  polyA_signal   SV40 poly(A) signal: SV40 polyadenylation signal
   2841..2859    -  promoter       T3 promoter: promoter for bacteriophage T3 RNA polymerase
   2904..2920    -  protein_bind   lac operator: The lac repressor binds to the lac operator to inhibit transcription in E. coli. This inhibition can be relieved by adding lactose or isopropyl-β-D-thiogalactopyranoside (IPTG). lac repressor encoded by lacI
   2928..2958    -  promoter       lac promoter: promoter for the E. coli lac operon
   2973..2994    -  protein_bind   CAP binding site: CAP binding activates transcription in the presence of cAMP. E. coli catabolite activator protein
   3007..3099    -  CDS            lacI (fragment): lac repressor; lacI; The lac repressor binds to the lac operator to inhibit transcription in E. coli. This inhibition can be relieved by adding lactose or isopropyl-β-D-thiogalactopyranoside (IPTG).
   3282..3870    -  rep_origin     ori: high-copy-number ColE1/pMB1/pBR322/pUC origin of replication
   4041..4901    -  CDS            AmpR: β-lactamase; bla; confers resistance to ampicillin, carbenicillin, and related antibiotics
   4902..5006    -  promoter       AmpR promoter: bla
   5059..5487    -  rep_origin     f1 ori (sequence partly withheld): f1 bacteriophage origin of replication; arrow indicates direction of (+) strand synthesis
   5492..5558    -  CDS            lacZα (fragment): LacZα fragment of β-galactosidase; lacZ fragment
>Addgene plasmid #136467 | pCS2+HyPer7-NES | addgene full sequence | sequence record 271535 | Addgene NGS Result
GCCAATTCAATATGGCGTATATGGACTCATGCCAATTCAATATGGTGGATCTGGACCTGTGCCAATTCAA
TATGGCGTATATGGACTCGTGCCAATTCAATATGGTGGATCTGGACCCCAGCCAATTCAATATGGCGGAC
TTGGCACCATGCCAATTCAATATGGCGGACCTGGCACTGTGCCAACTGGGGAGGGGTCTACTTGGCACGG
TGCCAAGTTTGAGGAGGGGTCTTGGCCCTGTGCCAAGTCCGCCATATTGAATTGGCATGGTGCCAATAAT
GGCGGCCATATTGGCTATATGCCAGGATCAATATATAGGCAATATCCAATATGGCCCTATGCCAATATGG
CTATTGGCCAGGTTCAATACTATGTATTGGCCCTATGCCATATAGTATTCCATATATGGGTTTTCCTATT
GACGTAGATAGCCCCTCCCAATGGGCGGTCCCATATACCATATATGGGGCTTCCTAATACCGCCCATAGC
CACTCCCCCATTGACGTCAATGGTCTCTATATATGGTCTTTCCTATTGACGTCATATGGGCGGTCCTATT
GACGTATATGGCGCCTCCCCCATTGACGTCAATTACGGTAAATGGCCCGCCTGGCTCAATGCCCATTGAC
GTCAATAGGACCACCCACCATTGACGTCAATGGGATGGCTCATTGCCCATTCATATCCGTTCTCACGCCC
CCTATTGACGTCAATGACGGTAAATGGCCCACTTGGCAGTACATCAATATCTATTAATAGTAACTTGGCA
AGTACATTACTATTGGAAGTACGCCAGGGTACATTGGCAGTACTCCCATTGACGTCAATGGCGGTAAATG
GCCCGCGATGGCTGCCAAGTACATCCCCATTGACGTCAATGGGGAGGGGCAATGACGCAAATGGGCGTTC
CATTGACGTAAATGGGCGGTAGGCGTGCCTAATGGGAGGTCTATATAAGCAATGCTCGTTTAGGGAACCG
CCATTCTGCCTGGGGACGTCGGAGCAAGCTTGATTTAGGTGACACTATAGAATACAAGCTACTTGTTCTT
TTTGCAGGATCCCATCGATTCGAATTCGCCACCATGCACCTGGCTAATGAGGAGCAAAACGAATTGGAAG
GTGCTTTTAAGCTGGGCTTGATCTTTACCGTCGCCCCGTACTTGCTGCCTAAGTTGATCGTCAGCCTGCG
CCGCACCGCCCCGAAGATGCCTTTGATGTTGGAGGAGAATTACACCCACACCCTTACCGAGTCACTGAAA
CGCGGCGACGTTGACGCCATCATTGTGGCAGAGCCGTTTCAAGAGCCGGGTATTGTGACTGAACCTTTGT
ATGACGAGCCGTTTTTCGTTATCGTTCCGAAGGGCCATAGCTTCGAGGAGTTGGATGCCGTTAGCCCTCG
CATGTTGGGCGAAGAACAAGTTCTGCTTCTGACCGAGGGCAACTGTATGCGTGACCAGGTGCTTAGCTCC
GCCGGCTTCAACAGCAACAACGTCTATATCATGGCCGACAAGCAGAAGAACGGCATCAAGGCCAACTTCA
AGATCCGCCACAACGTCGAGGACGGCAGCGTGCAGCTCGCCGACCACTACCAGCAGAACACCCCCATCGG
CGACGGCCCCGTGCTGCTGCCCGACAACCACTACCTGAGCTTCCAGTCCGTCCTGAGCAAAGACCCCAAC
GAGAAGCGCGATCACATGGTCCTGCTGGAGTTCGTGACCGCCGCCGGGATCACTCTCGGCATGGACGAGC
TGTACAACGTGGATGGCGGTAGCGGTGGCACCGGCAGCAAGGGCGAGGAGCTGTTCACCGGGGTGGTGCC
CATCCTGGTCGAGCTGGACGGCGACGTAAACGGCCACAAGTTCAGCGTGTCCGGCGAGGGCGAGGGCGAT
GCCACCTACGGCAAGCTGACCCTGAAGCTGATCTGCACCACCGGCAAGCTGCCCGTGCCCTGGCCCACCC
TCGTGACCACCCTCAGCTACGGCCTGAAGTGCTTCGCCCGCTACCCCGACCACATGAAGCAGCACGACTT
CTTCAAGTCCGCCATGCCCGAAGGCTACGTCCAGGAGCGCACCATCTTCTTCAAGGACGACGGCAACTAC
AAGACCCGCGCCGAGGTGAAGTTCGAGGGCGACACCCTGGTGAACCGCATCGAGCTGAAGGGCATCGGCT
TCAAGGAGGACGGCAACATCCTGGGGCACAAGCTGGAGTACAACGGCCCCAGTTGCAGCGAGCTTGCCGC
CAAACAGCGCATTCAGGGTCTCACCAACACCCTTCAAGGCTCAAGCATCAATACCATCCGCCACATGGTT
GCCAGTGGCTTGGCAATCAGCGTCTTGCCTGCCACTGCCCTTACCGAAAACGACCACATGCTGTTTAGCA
TTATCCCGTTTGAAGGCACCCCGCCTAGCCGCCGCGTTGTCCTGGCCTATCGCCGCAACTTTGTCCGCCC
TAAGGCCCTTTCAGCCATGAAAGCCGCAATTATGCAAAGCCAACTGCATGGTGTTAGCTTCATCTGCGAT
ACCGGTCTGCCCCCCCTGGAGCGGCTGACCCTGTAACTCGAGCCTCTAGAACTATAGTGAGTCGTATTAC
GTAGATCCAGACATGATAAGATACATTGATGAGTTTGGACAAACCACAACTAGAATGCAGTGAAAAAAAT
GCTTTATTTGTGAAATTTGTGATGCTATTGCTTTATTTGTAACCATTATAAGCTGCAATAAACAAGTTAA
CAACAACAATTGCATTCATTTTATGTTTCAGGTTCAGGGGGAGGTGTGGGAGGTTTTTTAATTCGCGGCC
GCGGCGCCAATGCATTGGGCCCGGTACCCAGCTTTTGTTCCCTTTAGTGAGGGTTAATTGCGCGCTTGGC
GTAATCATGGTCATAGCTGTTTCCTGTGTGAAATTGTTATCCGCTCACAATTCCACACAACATACGAGCC
GGGAGCATAAAGTGTAAAGCCTGGGGTGCCTAATGAGTGAGCTAACTCACATTAATTGCGTTGCGCTCAC
TGCCCGCTTTCCAGTCGGGAAACCTGTCGTGCCAGCTGCATTAATGAATCGGCCAACGCGCGGGGAGAGG
CGGTTTGCGTATTGGGCGCTCTTCCGCTTCCTCGCTCACTGACTCGCTGCGCTCGGTCGTTCGGCTGCGG
CGAGCGGTATCAGCTCACTCAAAGGCGGTAATACGGTTATCCACAGAATCAGGGGATAACGCAGGAAAGA
ACATGTGAGCAAAAGGCCAGCAAAAGGCCAGGAACCGTAAAAAGGCCGCGTTGCTGGCGTTTTTCCATAG
GCTCCGCCCCCCTGACGAGCATCACAAAAATCGACGCTCAAGTCAGAGGTGGCGAAACCCGACAGGACTA
TAAAGATACCAGGCGTTTCCCCCTGGAAGCTCCCTCGTGCGCTCTCCTGTTCCGACCCTGCCGCTTACCG
GATACCTGTCCGCCTTTCTCCCTTCGGGAAGCGTGGCGCTTTCTCATAGCTCACGCTGTAGGTATCTCAG
TTCGGTGTAGGTCGTTCGCTCCAAGCTGGGCTGTGTGCACGAACCCCCCGTTCAGCCCGACCGCTGCGCC
TTATCCGGTAACTATCGTCTTGAGTCCAACCCGGTAAGACACGACTTATCGCCACTGGCAGCAGCCACTG
GTAACAGGATTAGCAGAGCGAGGTATGTAGGCGGTGCTACAGAGTTCTTGAAGTGGTGGCCTAACTACGG
CTACACTAGAAGAACAGTATTTGGTATCTGCGCTCTGCTGAAGCCAGTTACCTTCGGAAAAAGAGTTGGT
AGCTCTTGATCCGGCAAACAAACCACCGCTGGTAGCGGTGGTTTTTTTGTTTGCAAGCAGCAGATTACGC
GCAGAAAAAAAGGATCTCAAGAAGATCCTTTGATCTTTTCTACGGGGTCTGACGCTCAGTGGAACGAAAA
CTCACGTTAAGGGATTTTGGTCATGAGATTATCAAAAAGGATCTTCACCTAGATCCTTTTAAATTAAAAA
TGAAGTTTTAAATCAATCTAAAGTATATATGAGTAAACTTGGTCTGACAGTTACCAATGCTTAATCAGTG
AGGCACCTATCTCAGCGATCTGTCTATTTCGTTCATCCATAGTTGCCTGACTCCCCGTCGTGTAGATAAC
TACGATACGGGAGGGCTTACCATCTGGCCCCAGTGCTGCAATGATACCGCGAGACCCACGCTCACCGGCT
CCAGATTTATCAGCAATAAACCAGCCAGCCGGAAGGGCCGAGCGCAGAAGTGGTCCTGCAACTTTATCCG
CCTCCATCCAGTCTATTAATTGTTGCCGGGAAGCTAGAGTAAGTAGTTCGCCAGTTAATAGTTTGCGCAA
CGTTGTTGCCATTGCTACAGGCATCGTGGTGTCACGCTCGTCGTTTGGTATGGCTTCATTCAGCTCCGGT
TCCCAACGATCAAGGCGAGTTACATGATCCCCCATGTTGTGCAAAAAAGCGGTTAGCTCCTTCGGTCCTC
CGATCGTTGTCAGAAGTAAGTTGGCCGCAGTGTTATCACTCATGGTTATGGCAGCACTGCATAATTCTCT
TACTGTCATGCCATCCGTAAGATGCTTTTCTGTGACTGGTGAGTACTCAACCAAGTCATTCTGAGAATAG
TGTATGCGGCGACCGAGTTGCTCTTGCCCGGCGTCAATACGGGATAATACCGCGCCACATAGCAGAACTT
TAAAAGTGCTCATCATTGGAAAACGTTCTTCGGGGCGAAAACTCTCAAGGATCTTACCGCTGTTGAGATC
CAGTTCGATGTAACCCACTCGTGCACCCAACTGATCTTCAGCATCTTTTACTTTCACCAGCGTTTCTGGG
TGAGCAAAAACAGGAAGGCAAAATGCCGCAAAAAAGGGAATAAGGGCGACACGGAAATGTTGAATACTCA
TACTCTTCCTTTTTCAATATTATTGAAGCATTTATCAGGGTTATTGTCTCATGAGCGGATACATATTTGA
ATGTATTTAGAAAAATAAACAAATAGGGGTTCCGCGCACATTTCCCCGAAAAGTGCCACCTAAATTGTAA
GCGTTAATATTTTGTTAAAATTCGCGTTAAATTTTTGTTAAATCAGCTCATTTTTTAACCAATAGGCCGA
AATCGGCAAAATCCCTTATAAATCAAAAGAATAGACCGAGATAGGGT
[37 nt withheld, positions 5158-5194]
AAAGAACGTGGACTCCAACGTCAAAGG
[49 nt withheld, positions 5222-5270]
T
[91 nt withheld, positions 5272-5362]
G
[124 nt withheld, positions 5364-5487]
CCCATTCGCCATTCAGGCTGCGCAACTGTTGGGAAGGGCGATCGGTGCGGGCCTCTTCGCTATTACGCCA
GTCGACC
